Addgene plasmid #196224: pAAV.hSyn.FLP-FRT.iGluSnFR3.v857.SGZ
Purpose: Fluorescent reporter for glutamate, third generation, variant 857 in SGZ backbone. iGluSnFR3.v857.SGZ
Depositing lab: Kaspar Podgorski. Depositing organization: HHMI, Janelia Research Campus. Publication: Glutamate indicators with improved activation kinetics and localization for imaging synaptic transmission. Aggarwal A, Liu R, Chen Y, Ralowicz AJ, Bergerson SJ, Tomaska F, Mohar B, Hanson TL, Hasseman JP, Reep D, Tsegaye G, Yao P, Ji X, Kloos M, Walpita D, Patel R, Mohr MA, Tillberg PW, Looger LL, Marvin JS, Hoppa MB, Konnerth A, Kleinfeld D, Schreiter ER, Podgorski K. Nat Methods. 2023 May 4. doi: 10.1038/s41592-023-01863-6. PubMed 37142767.
Backbone
  Vector backbone: pAAV hSyn FLP-FRT
  Backbone size w/o insert (bp): 4200
  Total vector size (bp): 6673
  Vector type: Mammalian Expression, Mouse Targeting, AAV, Cre/Lox, Synthetic Biology
Growth in bacteria
  Bacterial resistance: Ampicillin, 100 μg/mL
  Growth temperature: 30°C
  Growth strain: NEB Stable
  Growth instructions: <8 hours
  Copy number: High Copy
Gene/Insert
  Gene/Insert name: pAAV hSyn FLP-FRT iGluSnFR3 v857.SGZ (alt names: iGluSnFR3 v857.SGZ; iGluSnFR3 556dot857.SGZ; v857.SGZ)
  Species: M. musculus (mouse), R. norvegicus (rat), Synthetic
  Insert size (bp): 1821
  Tag / fusion protein: IgK-chain (N terminal on insert); Myc epi tag (C terminal on insert); Stargazin and PDZ domain (C terminal on insert)
Terms and licenses: Academic/Nonprofit Terms; Industry Terms: Not Available to Industry
How to cite: pAAV.hSyn.FLP-FRT.iGluSnFR3.v857.SGZ was a gift from Kaspar Podgorski (Addgene plasmid # 196224 ; http://n2t.net/addgene:196224 ; RRID:Addgene_196224)
