[The description below was written by a language model from this plasmid's Addgene catalogue record and pLannotate feature annotations shown in this document.]
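Description:
pAAV.hSyn.FLP-FRT.iGluSnFR3.v857.SGZ is an adeno-associated virus transfer plasmid for FLP-dependent, neuron-specific expression of a third-generation genetically encoded glutamate sensor. In bacteria it is maintained by a high-copy ColE1/pUC-type origin and selected with ampicillin through the β-lactamase gene. An f1 origin is also present. Two AAV2 inverted terminal repeats flank the expression cassette so it can be packaged into recombinant AAV. The catalogue lists a total size of 6,673 bp, slightly less than the 6,780 nt sequenced record.

Within the ITRs, the human synapsin I promoter and a chimeric intron lie on the minus strand, as does the WPRE that boosts transcript stability and expression. The SV40 poly(A) signal at the far end of the cassette is annotated on the plus strand. The sensor open reading frame is annotated on the plus strand, opposite to the promoter, and sits between two FRT sites in opposing orientation. This is the arrangement of a recombinase-dependent inverted cassette: FLP recombinase flips the coding sequence into the sense orientation, so expression is restricted to FLP-expressing neurons. Although the catalogue lists Cre/Lox among the vector types, only FRT sites are annotated.

The insert encodes an Igκ leader for secretion and a fragment of the E. coli glutamate/aspartate-binding protein GltI joined to a GFP-derived fluorescent domain. These are followed by a PDGFRβ transmembrane domain and a C-terminal fragment of mouse stargazin (Cacng2), which the record describes as carrying a PDZ domain. A Myc epitope tag is also listed but not annotated. This SGZ display backbone places variant 857 on the extracellular surface, and stargazin is known for its association with synaptic AMPA receptors. The associated publication title indicates use for imaging synaptic glutamate transmission with improved kinetics and localization.
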