Features (pLannotate 1.2.2; 21 found; start..end, strand, type, name):
    182..770     -  rep_origin     ori: high-copy-number ColE1/pMB1/pBR322/pUC origin of replication
    941..1801    -  CDS            AmpR: β-lactamase; bla; confers resistance to ampicillin, carbenicillin, and related antibiotics
   1802..1906    -  promoter       AmpR promoter: bla
   1959..2387    -  rep_origin     f1 ori (sequence partly withheld): f1 bacteriophage origin of replication; arrow indicates direction of (+) strand synthesis
   2392..2461    -  CDS            lacZα (fragment): LacZα fragment of β-galactosidase; lacZ fragment
   2456..2588    -  repeat_region  AAV2 ITR (fragment): inverted terminal repeat of adeno-associated virus serotype 2 inverted
   2659..2727    +  CDS            large T antigen (fragment): large T antigen from SV40 (simian virus 40)
   2750..2871    +  polyA_signal   SV40 poly(A) signal: SV40 polyadenylation signal
   2900..2919    -  misc_feature   MCS (fragment): pBluescript multiple cloning site
   2920..3508    -  misc_feature   WPRE: woodchuck hepatitis virus posttranscriptional regulatory element
   3605..3652    +  protein_bind   FRT: FLP-mediated recombination occurs in the 8-bp core sequence TCTAGAAA (Turan and Bode, 2011). FLP recombinase from the Saccharomyces cerevisiae 2μ plasmid
   3694..3756    +  sig_peptide    Igκ leader: leader sequence from mouse immunoglobulin κ light chain
   3763..4503    +  CDS            gltI (fragment): GLTI_ECOLI - Also known as ybeJ, yzzK. Experimental evidence at protein level: Swiss-Prot protein existence level 1. Part of the ABC transporter complex GltIJKL involved in glutamate and aspartate uptake. Binds to both glutamate and aspartate. From Escherichia coli (strain K12).
   4519..5235    +  CDS            cEGFP: cEGFP is a basic (constitutively fluorescent) green fluorescent protein published in 2008, derived from Aequorea victoria.
   5365..5511    +  CDS            PDGFRβ TM domain: transmembrane domain from platelet derived growth factor receptor beta
   5512..5709    +  CDS            Cacng2 (fragment): CCG2_MOUSE - Also known as Stg. Experimental evidence at protein level: Swiss-Prot protein existence level 1. Regulates the trafficking and gating properties of AMPA- selective glutamate receptors (AMPARs). Promotes their targeting to the cell membrane and synapses and modulates their gating properties by slowing their rates of activation, deactivation and desensitization. Does not show subunit-specific AMPA receptor regulation and regulates all AMPAR subunits. Thought to stabilize the calcium channel in an inactivated (closed) state (By similarity). From Mus musculus (Mouse).
   5844..5891    -  protein_bind   FRT: FLP-mediated recombination occurs in the 8-bp core sequence TCTAGAAA (Turan and Bode, 2011). FLP recombinase from the Saccharomyces cerevisiae 2μ plasmid
   5913..6045    -  intron         chimeric intron: chimera between introns from human β-globin and immunoglobulin heavy chain genes
   6067..6514    -  promoter       hSyn promoter: human synapsin I promoter; confers neuron-specific expression (Kügler et al., 2003)
   6596..6729    +  repeat_region  AAV2 ITR: inverted terminal repeat of adeno-associated virus serotype 2 inverted
   6723..6779    -  CDS            lacI (fragment): lac repressor; lacI; The lac repressor binds to the lac operator to inhibit transcription in E. coli. This inhibition can be relieved by adding lactose or isopropyl-β-D-thiogalactopyranoside (IPTG).
>Addgene plasmid #196224 | pAAV.hSyn.FLP-FRT.iGluSnFR3.v857.SGZ | addgene full sequence | sequence record 405478 | Addgene NGS Result
CTTCCGCTTCCTCGCTCACTGACTCGCTGCGCTCGGTCGTTCGGCTGCGGCGAGCGGTATCAGCTCACTC
AAAGGCGGTAATACGGTTATCCACAGAATCAGGGGATAACGCAGGAAAGAACATGTGAGCAAAAGGCCAG
CAAAAGGCCAGGAACCGTAAAAAGGCCGCGTTGCTGGCGTTTTTCCATAGGCTCCGCCCCCCTGACGAGC
ATCACAAAAATCGACGCTCAAGTCAGAGGTGGCGAAACCCGACAGGACTATAAAGATACCAGGCGTTTCC
CCCTGGAAGCTCCCTCGTGCGCTCTCCTGTTCCGACCCTGCCGCTTACCGGATACCTGTCCGCCTTTCTC
CCTTCGGGAAGCGTGGCGCTTTCTCATAGCTCACGCTGTAGGTATCTCAGTTCGGTGTAGGTCGTTCGCT
CCAAGCTGGGCTGTGTGCACGAACCCCCCGTTCAGCCCGACCGCTGCGCCTTATCCGGTAACTATCGTCT
TGAGTCCAACCCGGTAAGACACGACTTATCGCCACTGGCAGCAGCCACTGGTAACAGGATTAGCAGAGCG
AGGTATGTAGGCGGTGCTACAGAGTTCTTGAAGTGGTGGCCTAACTACGGCTACACTAGAAGAACAGTAT
TTGGTATCTGCGCTCTGCTGAAGCCAGTTACCTTCGGAAAAAGAGTTGGTAGCTCTTGATCCGGCAAACA
AACCACCGCTGGTAGCGGTGGTTTTTTTGTTTGCAAGCAGCAGATTACGCGCAGAAAAAAAGGATCTCAA
GAAGATCCTTTGATCTTTTCTACGGGGTCTGACGCTCAGTGGAACGAAAACTCACGTTAAGGGATTTTGG
TCATGAGATTATCAAAAAGGATCTTCACCTAGATCCTTTTAAATTAAAAATGAAGTTTTAAATCAATCTA
AAGTATATATGAGTAAACTTGGTCTGACAGTTACCAATGCTTAATCAGTGAGGCACCTATCTCAGCGATC
TGTCTATTTCGTTCATCCATAGTTGCCTGACTCCCCGTCGTGTAGATAACTACGATACGGGAGGGCTTAC
CATCTGGCCCCAGTGCTGCAATGATACCGCGAGACCCACGCTCACCGGCTCCAGATTTATCAGCAATAAA
CCAGCCAGCCGGAAGGGCCGAGCGCAGAAGTGGTCCTGCAACTTTATCCGCCTCCATCCAGTCTATTAAT
TGTTGCCGGGAAGCTAGAGTAAGTAGTTCGCCAGTTAATAGTTTGCGCAACGTTGTTGCCATTGCTACAG
GCATCGTGGTGTCACGCTCGTCGTTTGGTATGGCTTCATTCAGCTCCGGTTCCCAACGATCAAGGCGAGT
TACATGATCCCCCATGTTGTGCAAAAAAGCGGTTAGCTCCTTCGGTCCTCCGATCGTTGTCAGAAGTAAG
TTGGCCGCAGTGTTATCACTCATGGTTATGGCAGCACTGCATAATTCTCTTACTGTCATGCCATCCGTAA
GATGCTTTTCTGTGACTGGTGAGTACTCAACCAAGTCATTCTGAGAATAGTGTATGCGGCGACCGAGTTG
CTCTTGCCCGGCGTCAATACGGGATAATACCGCGCCACATAGCAGAACTTTAAAAGTGCTCATCATTGGA
AAACGTTCTTCGGGGCGAAAACTCTCAAGGATCTTACCGCTGTTGAGATCCAGTTCGATGTAACCCACTC
GTGCACCCAACTGATCTTCAGCATCTTTTACTTTCACCAGCGTTTCTGGGTGAGCAAAAACAGGAAGGCA
AAATGCCGCAAAAAAGGGAATAAGGGCGACACGGAAATGTTGAATACTCATACTCTTCCTTTTTCAATAT
TATTGAAGCATTTATCAGGGTTATTGTCTCATGAGCGGATACATATTTGAATGTATTTAGAAAAATAAAC
AAATAGGGGTTCCGCGCACATTTCCCCGAAAAGTGCCACCTAAATTGTAAGCGTTAATATTTTGTTAAAA
TTCGCGTTAAATTTTTGTTAAATCAGCTCATTTTTTAACCAATAGGCCGAAATCGGCAAAATCCCTTATA
AATCAAAAGAATAGACCGAGATAGGGT
[37 nt withheld, positions 2058-2094]
AAAGAACGTGGACTCCAACGTCAAAGG
[49 nt withheld, positions 2122-2170]
T
[91 nt withheld, positions 2172-2262]
G
[124 nt withheld, positions 2264-2387]
CCCATTCGCCATTCAGGCTGCGCAACTGTTGGGAAGGGCGATCGGTGCGGGCCTCTTCGCTATTACGCCA
GCTGCGCGCTCGCTCGCTCACTGAGGCCGCCCGGGCAAAGCCCGGGCGTCGGGCGACCTTTGGTCGCCCG
GCCTCAGTGAGCGAGCGAGCGCGCAGAGAGGGAGTGGCCAACTCCATCACTAGGGGTTCCTTGTAGTTAA
TGATTAACCCGCCATGCTACTTATCTACGTAGCCATGCTCTAGGAAGATCCTTATCGATTTTACCACATT
TGTAGAGGTTTTACTTGCTTTAAAAAACCTCCCACATCTCCCCCTGAACCTGAAACATAAAATGAATGCA
ATTGTTGTTGTTAACTTGTTTATTGCAGCTTATAATGGTTACAAATAAAGCAATAGCATCACAAATTTCA
CAAATAAAGCATTTTTTTCACTGCATTCTAGTTGTGGTTTGTCCAAACTCATCAATGTATCTTATCATGT
CTGCTCGAAGCGGCCGCCCGGGTCGAGGTCGACGGTATCGATGCGGGGAGGCGGCCCAAAGGGAGATCCG
ACTCGTCTGAGGGCGAAGGCGAAGACGCGGAAGAGGCCGCAGAGCCGGCAGCAGGCCGCGGGAAGGAAGG
TCCGCTGGATTGAGGGCCGAAGGGACGTAGCAGAAGGACGTCCCGCGCAGAATCCAGGTGGCAACACAGG
CGAGCAGCCAAGGAAAGGACGATGATTTCCCCGACAACACCACGGAATTGTCAGTGCCCAACAGCCGAGC
CCCTGTCCAGCAGCGGGCAAGGCAGGCGGCGATGAGTTCCGCCGTGGCAATAGGGAGGGGGAAAGCGAAA
GTCCCGGAAAGGAGCTGACAGGTGGTGGCAATGCCCCAACCAGTGGGGGTTGCGTCAGCAAACACAGTGC
ACACCACGCCACGTTGCCTGACAACGGGCCACAACTCCTCATAAAGAGACAGCAACCAGGATTTATACAA
GGAGGAGAAAATGAAAGCCATACGGGAAGCAATAGCATGATACAAAGGCATTAAAGCAGCGTATCCACAT
AGCGTAAAAGGAGCAACATAGTTAAGAATACCAGTCAATCTTTCACAAATTTTGTAATCCAGAGGTTGAT
TATCGATAAGCTTCCTGCAGGGAAGTTCCTATTCCGAAGTTCCTATTCTGAACTAAGTATAGGAACTTCT
TGGATCAAAATAGGAGCGATCGCAATGGAAGTTCCTATTCCGAAGTTCCTATTCTCTAGAAAGTATAGGA
ACTTCGTTTAAACTGGCCGGCCACTAGTAGATCTGAATTCGCCACCATGGAGACAGACACACTCCTGCTA
TGGGTACTGCTGCTCTGGGTTCCAGGTTCCACTGGTGACGGATCCGCCGCCGGAAGTACTCTTGATAAGA
TCGCTAAAAATGGTGTAATTGTTGTCGGCCACCGAGACTCTTCTGTGCCATTCAGCTATTATGATTCTCA
ACACAAAGTGGTGGGCTATTCACAAGAGTATTCTAACGCCATTGTTGAAGCAGTTAAGAAGAAGTTGAAT
AAACCAGACCTTCAAGTAAAACTCATTCCTATAACATCCCAAAACCGCATACCTCTCTTGCAAAACGGCA
CTTACGATTTCGAGTGTGGGAGCACTACTAATAATGTCGAACGCCAGAAACAAGCCGCATTCTCCGACAC
CATCTTCGTGGTGGGCACTCGACTGTTGACAAAGAAAGGCGGTGATATTAAGGATTTCGCAAATCTGAAG
GATAAGGCAGTCGTGGTCACCAGCGGGACCACCTCAGAAGTACTCCTTAATAAACTCAATGAAGAACAAA
AGATGAATATGCGAATCATCTCTGCTAAGGACCACGGTGACTCTTTTCGCACATTGGAAAGTGGGCGCGC
CGTAGCATTTATGATGGACGACTCTCTGCTCGCTGGCGAGCGCGCCAAAGCCAAAAAACCAGACGACTGG
GAAATTGTAGGTAAACCTCAAAGCCAAGAGGCATATGGCTGCATGTTGAGAAAAGATGACCCCCAATTCA
AGAAACTGATGGACGACACTATAGCTCAGGTCCAGACTTCAGGGGAAGCTGAGAAGTGGTTTGATAAATG
GTTCAAGAACCCAATCTTGGTAAATCATACCGTTTATATTACCGCTGACAAACAAAAGAATGGGATAAAG
GCAAATTTCAAGATTCACCATAACGTAGAGGATGGAAGCGTGCAGTTGGCAGACCATTATCAACAGAATA
CCCCTATTGGCGACGGACCCGTGCTCCTCCCTGACAACCACTACTTGTCCTATCAAAGTGTTCTCTCAAA
GGATCCCAATGAGAAGCGAGACCACATGGTACTTCTCGAATTCGTTACCGCCACCGGGAATTCACTTGGC
ATGGATGAATTGTATAAGGGGGGTACTGGCGGCAGCATGTCCAAGGGTGAGGAGCTTTTTACCGGAGTAG
TACCAATTCTCGTTGAACTTGACGGAGACGTCAACGGGCACAAGTTTAGCGTACGAGGTGAGGGGGAGGG
TGATGCAACCAACGGTAAGCTTACTCTCAAATTCATATGCACTACCGGAAAGCTGCCAGTACCTTGGCCA
ACACTGGTCACTACCCTCTCCTATGGCGTTCAATGTTTTGCTCGATACCCTGACCACATGAAACAGCATG
ACTTCTTTAAATCAGCCATGCCTGAAGGGTATGTCCAGGAGCGGACTATATCATTTAAAGACGATGGAAC
CTATAAGACTCGGGCTGAAGTGAAGCTCGAGGGTGACACATTGGTTAATCGGATCGAGCTTAAGGGCATA
GATTTTAAAGAAGATGGTAATATTCTTGGCCACAAATTGGAGTACAATTTTAATAATCCTTTGAACATGA
ACTTTGAGCTCTCCGATGAAATGAAGGCACTCTTTAAAGAGCCAAACGACAAAGCTCTGAAACTGCAGGT
CGACGAACAAAAACTCATCTCAGAAGAGGATCTGAATGCTGTGGGCCAGGACACGCAGGAGGTCATCGTG
GTGCCACACTCCTTGCCCTTTAAGGTGGTGGTGATCTCAGCCATCCTGGCCCTGGTGGTGCTCACCATCA
TCTCCCTTATCATCCTCATCATGCTTTGGCAGAAGAAGCCACGTGATAGACACAAGCAGTTGCGAGCTAC
AGCACGCGCCACCGATTATCTGCAAGCTGATGCAATAACTAGAATCCCTGATTATAGATACAGATATCAA
CGAAGGGATCGCGATGATGATCGAGATACAGAGCCAGATCATGATCGGGATGCTGATCCCGTCGGGGTGA
AAGGTTTCAACACTCTTCCAGATACAGAGATAGATAATCCCCAGACGACTTCAGTGTAGTAAACCGGTAC
GCGTTTAATTAAGTTTAAACGAAGTTCCTATACTTAGTTCAGAATAGGAACTTCGGAATAGGAACTTCAG
AGCGCTTTGGCCGCTCCGGCCAAAGGGAAGTTCCTATACTTTCTAGAGAATAGGAACTTCGGAATAGGAA
CTTCGGCGCGCCGGATCCTTATCACCTGTGGAGAGAAAGGCAAAGTGGATGTCAGTAAGACCAATAGGTG
CCTATCAGAAACGCAAGAGTCTTCTCTGTCTCGACAAGCCCAGTTTCTATTGGTCTCCTTAAACCTGTCT
TGTAACCTTGATACTTACCTGCTAGCAGCTTGAATTCGACTGCGCTCTCAGGCACGACACGACTCCTCCG
CTGCCCACCGCAGACTGAGGCAGCGCTGAGTCGCCGGCGCCGCAGCGCAGATGGTCGCGCCCGTGCCCCC
CTATCTCGCGCCTCGCGTGGTGCGGTCCGGCTGGGCCGGCGGCGGCGCGGACGCGACCAAGGTGGCCGGG
AAGGGGAGTTTGCGGGGGACCGGCGAGTGACGTCAGCGCGCCTTCAGTGCTGAGGCGGCGGTGGCGCGCG
CCGCCAGGCGGGGGCGAAGGCACTGTCCGCGGTGCTGAAGCTGGCAGTGCGCACGCGCCTCGCCGCATCC
TGTTTCCCCTCCCCCTCTCTGATAGGGGATGCGCAATTTGGGGAATGGGGGTTGGGTGCTTGTCCAGTGG
GTCGGGGTCGGTCGTCAGGTAGGCACCCCCACCCCGCCTCATCCTGGTCCTAAAACCCACTTGCACTCAT
ACGCAGGGCCCTCTGCAGAGATCTTCCTAGAGCATGGCTACGTAGATAAGTAGCATGGCGGGTTAATCAT
TAACTACAAGGAACCCCTAGTGATGGAGTTGGCCACTCCCTCTCTGCGCGCTCGCTCGCTCACTGAGGCC
GGGCGACCAAAGGTCGCCCGACGCCCGGGCTTTGCCCGGGCGGCCTCAGTGAGCGAGCGAGCGCGCAGCT
GCATTAATGAATCGGCCAACGCGCGGGGAGAGGCGGTTTGCGTATTGGGCGCT
